Addgene plasmid #108538: pLX303-PCDH7-a
Purpose: Expresses human PCDH7 transcript variant a in mammalian cells
Depositing lab: Kathryn O’Donnell. Depositing organization: University of Texas Southwestern Medical Center. Publication: PROTOCADHERIN 7 Acts through SET and PP2A to Potentiate MAPK Signaling by EGFR and KRAS during Lung Tumorigenesis. Zhou X, Updegraff BL, Guo Y, Peyton M, Girard L, Larsen JE, Xie XJ, Zhou Y, Hwang TH, Xie Y, Rodriguez-Canales J, Villalobos P, Behrens C, Wistuba II, Minna JD, O'Donnell KA. Cancer Res. 2017 Jan 1;77(1):187-197. doi: 10.1158/0008-5472.CAN-16-1267-T. Epub 2016 Nov 7. PubMed 27821484.
Backbone
  Vector backbone: pLX303
  Backbone manufacturer: David Root Lab, addgene #25897
  Backbone size w/o insert (bp): 9335
  Total vector size (bp): 10926
  Vector type: Mammalian Expression, Lentiviral
  Selectable markers: Blasticidin
Growth in bacteria
  Bacterial resistance: Ampicillin, 100 μg/mL
  Growth temperature: 30°C
  Growth strain: NEB Stable
  Copy number: High Copy
Gene/Insert
  Gene/Insert name: PCDH7 transcript variant a
  Species: H. sapiens (human)
  Insert size (bp): 3216
  GenBank ID: NM_002589.2
  Entrez Gene: PCDH7 (a.k.a. BH-Pcdh, BHPCDH, PPP1R120)
  Promoter: CMV
  Cloning method: Gateway Cloning
  Sequencing primers: 5′ cgcaaatgggcggtaggcgtg; 3′ catagcgtaaaaggagcaaca
Terms and licenses: Academic/Nonprofit Terms; Industry Terms: Not Available to Industry
How to cite: pLX303-PCDH7-a was a gift from Kathryn O’Donnell (Addgene plasmid # 108538 ; http://n2t.net/addgene:108538 ; RRID:Addgene_108538)
