[The description below was written by a language model from this plasmid's Addgene catalogue record and pLannotate feature annotations shown in this document.]
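Description:
pLX303-PCDH7-a is a lentiviral mammalian expression plasmid of about 10.9 kb, built on the pLX303 Gateway destination backbone, that expresses human protocadherin 7 (PCDH7) transcript variant a. In bacteria it is maintained through a high-copy ColE1/pUC-type origin and selected with ampicillin via the β-lactamase gene. The backbone also carries an f1 origin, an SV40 origin and poly(A) signal, and remnants of lac and T7/T3 cloning-vector sequences that play no role in expression.

The transfer cassette has a third-generation, self-inactivating layout. An RSV promoter fused to a truncated HIV-1 5' LTR drives production of the genomic RNA in packaging cells. This is followed by the Ψ packaging signal with a partial gag sequence, the Rev response element for Rev-dependent nuclear export, a cPPT/CTS element, and a ΔU3 3' LTR that disables LTR promoter activity after integration.

Two independent expression units sit inside the provirus. The human PGK promoter drives the blasticidin S deaminase gene, allowing blasticidin selection of transduced cells. The CMV enhancer/promoter drives the roughly 3.2 kb PCDH7 open reading frame, which is flanked by the attB1 and attB2 sites left by Gateway recombination. A WPRE downstream of the insert enhances transcript stability and expression. No epitope tag or fluorescent reporter is annotated on the insert.

The plasmid can be used for direct transfection or, with packaging and envelope plasmids, to produce lentivirus for stable PCDH7 overexpression. The associated publication concerns the role of PCDH7 in MAPK signalling by EGFR and KRAS during lung tumorigenesis.
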