Features (pLannotate 1.2.2; 30 found; start..end, strand, type, name):
      1..227     +  promoter       RSV promoter: Rous sarcoma virus enhancer/promoter
    228..408     +  LTR            5' LTR (truncated): truncated 5' long terminal repeat (LTR) from HIV-1
    455..580     +  misc_feature   HIV-1 Ψ: packaging signal of human immunodeficiency virus type 1
    564..927     +  CDS            HIV-1 gag (fragment): gag protein from human immunodeficiency virus 1; gag
   1073..1306    +  misc_feature   RRE: The Rev response element (RRE) of HIV-1 allows for Rev-dependent mRNA export from the nucleus to the cytoplasm.
   1683..1709    +  CDS            Rev (fragment): human immunodeficiency virus 1 (HIV-1) Rev protein; rev; enhances nuclear export of unspliced and incompletely spliced viral mRNAs
   1710..2210    +  promoter       hPGK promoter: human phosphoglycerate kinase 1 promoter
   2222..2617    +  CDS            BSD: blasticidin S deaminase; Aspergillus terreus BSD; confers resistance to blasticidin
   2677..2794    +  misc_feature   cPPT/CTS: central polypurine tract and central termination sequence of HIV-1
   2911..3214    +  enhancer       CMV enhancer: human cytomegalovirus immediate early enhancer
   3215..3418    +  promoter       CMV promoter: human cytomegalovirus (CMV) immediate early promoter
   3441..3465    +  protein_bind   attB1: mutant version of attB; recombination site for the Gateway® BP reaction BP Clonase™
   3486..6692    +  CDS            PCDH7: PCDH7_HUMAN - Also known as BHPCDH. Experimental evidence at protein level: Swiss-Prot protein existence level 1. From Homo sapiens (Human).
   6712..6736    -  protein_bind   attB2: mutant version of attB; recombination site for the Gateway® BP reaction BP Clonase™
   6779..7367    +  misc_feature   WPRE: woodchuck hepatitis virus posttranscriptional regulatory element
   7418..7437    +  misc_feature   cPPT/CTS (fragment): central polypurine tract and central termination sequence of HIV-1
   7439..7672    +  LTR            3' LTR (ΔU3): self-inactivating 3' long terminal repeat (LTR) from HIV-1
   7750..7871    +  polyA_signal   SV40 poly(A) signal: SV40 polyadenylation signal
   7911..8046    +  rep_origin     SV40 ori: SV40 origin of replication
   8067..8085    -  promoter       T7 promoter: promoter for bacteriophage T7 RNA polymerase
   8093..8248    +  CDS            lacZα (fragment): LacZα fragment of β-galactosidase; lacZ fragment
   8253..8681    +  rep_origin     f1 ori (sequence partly withheld): f1 bacteriophage origin of replication; arrow indicates direction of (+) strand synthesis
   8734..8838    +  promoter       AmpR promoter: bla
   8839..9699    +  CDS            AmpR: β-lactamase; bla; confers resistance to ampicillin, carbenicillin, and related antibiotics
   9870..10458   +  rep_origin     ori: high-copy-number ColE1/pMB1/pBR322/pUC origin of replication
  10641..10733   +  CDS            lacI (fragment): lac repressor; lacI; The lac repressor binds to the lac operator to inhibit transcription in E. coli. This inhibition can be relieved by adding lactose or isopropyl-β-D-thiogalactopyranoside (IPTG).
  10746..10767   +  protein_bind   CAP binding site: CAP binding activates transcription in the presence of cAMP. E. coli catabolite activator protein
  10782..10812   +  promoter       lac promoter: promoter for the E. coli lac operon
  10816..10838   +  protein_bind   lac operator (fragment): The lac repressor binds to the lac operator to inhibit transcription in E. coli. This inhibition can be relieved by adding lactose or isopropyl-β-D-thiogalactopyranoside (IPTG). lac repressor encoded by lacI
  10881..10899   +  promoter       T3 promoter: promoter for bacteriophage T3 RNA polymerase
>Addgene plasmid #108538 | pLX303-PCDH7-a | addgene full sequence | sequence record 210274 | Addgene NGS Result
TGTAGTCTTATGCAATACTCTTGTAGTCTTGCAACATGGTAACGATGAGTTAGCAACATGCCTTACAAGG
AGAGAAAAAGCACCGTGCATGCCGATTGGTGGAAGTAAGGTGGTACGATCGTGCCTTATTAGGAAGGCAA
CAGACGGGTCTGACATGGATTGGACGAACCACTGAATTGCCGCATTGCAGAGATATTGTATTTAAGTGCC
TAGCTCGATACATAAACGGGTCTCTCTGGTTAGACCAGATCTGAGCCTGGGAGCTCTCTGGCTAACTAGG
GAACCCACTGCTTAAGCCTCAATAAAGCTTGCCTTGAGTGCTTCAAGTAGTGTGTGCCCGTCTGTTGTGT
GACTCTGGTAACTAGAGATCCCTCAGACCCTTTTAGTCAGTGTGGAAAATCTCTAGCAGTGGCGCCCGAA
CAGGGACTTGAAAGCGAAAGGGAAACCAGAGGAGCTCTCTCGACGCAGGACTCGGCTTGCTGAAGCGCGC
ACGGCAAGAGGCGAGGGGCGGCGACTGGTGAGTACGCCAAAAATTTTGACTAGCGGAGGCTAGAAGGAGA
GAGATGGGTGCGAGAGCGTCAGTATTAAGCGGGGGAGAATTAGATCGCGATGGGAAAAAATTCGGTTAAG
GCCAGGGGGAAAGAAAAAATATAAATTAAAACATATAGTATGGGCAAGCAGGGAGCTAGAACGATTCGCA
GTTAATCCTGGCCTGTTAGAAACATCAGAAGGCTGTAGACAAATACTGGGACAGCTACAACCATCCCTTC
AGACAGGATCAGAAGAACTTAGATCATTATATAATACAGTAGCAACCCTCTATTGTGTGCATCAAAGGAT
AGAGATAAAAGACACCAAGGAAGCTTTAGACAAGATAGAGGAAGAGCAAAACAAAAGTAAGACCACCGCA
CAGCAAGCGGCCGCTGATCTTCAGACCTGGAGGAGGAGATATGAGGGACAATTGGAGAAGTGAATTATAT
AAATATAAAGTAGTAAAAATTGAACCATTAGGAGTAGCACCCACCAAGGCAAAGAGAAGAGTGGTGCAGA
GAGAAAAAAGAGCAGTGGGAATAGGAGCTTTGTTCCTTGGGTTCTTGGGAGCAGCAGGAAGCACTATGGG
CGCAGCGTCAATGACGCTGACGGTACAGGCCAGACAATTATTGTCTGGTATAGTGCAGCAGCAGAACAAT
TTGCTGAGGGCTATTGAGGCGCAACAGCATCTGTTGCAACTCACAGTCTGGGGCATCAAGCAGCTCCAGG
CAAGAATCCTGGCTGTGGAAAGATACCTAAAGGATCAACAGCTCCTGGGGATTTGGGGTTGCTCTGGAAA
ACTCATTTGCACCACTGCTGTGCCTTGGAATGCTAGTTGGAGTAATAAATCTCTGGAACAGATTTGGAAT
CACACGACCTGGATGGAGTGGGACAGAGAAATTAACAATTACACAAGCTTAATACACTCCTTAATTGAAG
AATCGCAAAACCAGCAAGAAAAGAATGAACAAGAATTATTGGAATTAGATAAATGGGCAAGTTTGTGGAA
TTGGTTTAACATAACAAATTGGCTGTGGTATATAAAATTATTCATAATGATAGTAGGAGGCTTGGTAGGT
TTAAGAATAGTTTTTGCTGTACTTTCTATAGTGAATAGAGTTAGGCAGGGATATTCACCATTATCGTTTC
AGACCCACCTCCCAACCCCGAGGGGACCCTTGCGCCTTTTCCAAGGCAGCCCTGGGTTTGCGCAGGGACG
CGGCTGCTCTGGGCGTGGTTCCGGGAAACGCAGCGGCGCCGACCCTGGGTCTCGCACATTCTTCACGTCC
GTTCGCAGCGTCACCCGGATCTTCGCCGCTACCCTTGTGGGCCCCCCGGCGACGCTTCCTGCTCCGCCCC
TAAGTCGGGAAGGTTCCTTGCGGTTCGCGGCGTGCCGGACGTGACAAACGGAAGCCGCACGTCTCACTAG
TACCCTCGCAGACGGACAGCGCCAGGGAGCAATGGCAGCGCGCCGACCGCGATGGGCTGTGGCCAATAGC
GGCTGCTCAGCAGGGCGCGCCGAGAGCAGCGGCCGGGAAGGGGCGGTGCGGGAGGCGGGGTGTGGGGCGG
TAGTGTGGGCCCTGTTCCTGCCCGCGCGGTGTTCCGCATTCTGCAAGCCTCCGGAGCGCACGTCGGCAGT
CGGCTCCCTCGTTGACCGAATCACCGACCTCTCTCCCCAGGGGGTACCACCATGGCCAAGCCTTTGTCTC
AAGAAGAATCCACCCTCATTGAAAGAGCAACGGCTACAATCAACAGCATCCCCATCTCTGAAGACTACAG
CGTCGCCAGCGCAGCTCTCTCTAGCGACGGCCGCATCTTCACTGGTGTCAATGTATATCATTTTACTGGG
GGACCTTGTGCAGAACTCGTGGTGCTGGGCACTGCTGCTGCTGCGGCAGCTGGCAACCTGACTTGTATCG
TCGCGATCGGAAATGAGAACAGGGGCATCTTGAGCCCCTGCGGACGGTGCCGACAGGTGCTTCTCGATCT
GCATCCTGGGATCAAAGCCATAGTGAAGGACAGTGATGGACAGCCGACGGCAGTTGGGATTCGTGAATTG
CTGCCCTCTGGTTATGTGTGGGAGGGCCTGCAGCTGCAGTAGTAAGAATTCTAGATCTTGAGACAAATGG
CAGTATTCATCCACAATTTTAAAAGAAAAGGGGGGATTGGGGGGTACAGTGCAGGGGAAAGAATAGTAGA
CATAATAGCAACAGACATACAAACTAAAGAATTACAAAAACAAATTACAAAAATTCAAAATTTTCGGGTT
TATTACAGGGACAGCAGAGATCCACTTTGGCGCCGGCTCGAGGGGGCCCGGGGTTATTAATAGTAATCAA
TTACGGGGTCATTAGTTCATAGCCCATATATGGAGTTCCGCGTTACATAACTTACGGTAAATGGCCCGCC
TGGCTGACCGCCCAACGACCCCCGCCCATTGACGTCAATAATGACGTATGTTCCCATAGTAACGCCAATA
GGGACTTTCCATTGACGTCAATGGGTGGAGTATTTACGGTAAACTGCCCACTTGGCAGTACATCAAGTGT
ATCATATGCCAAGTACGCCCCCTATTGACGTCAATGACGGTAAATGGCCCGCCTGGCATTATGCCCAGTA
CATGACCTTATGGGACTTTCCTACTTGGCAGTACATCTACGTATTAGTCATCGCTATTACCATGGTGATG
CGGTTTTGGCAGTACATCAATGGGCGTGGATAGCGGTTTGACTCACGGGGATTTCCAAGTCTCCACCCCA
TTGACGTCAATGGGAGTTTGTTTTGGCACCAAAATCAACGGGACTTTCCAAAATGTCGTAACAACTCCGC
CCCATTGACGCAAATGGGCGGTAGGCGTGTACGGTGGGAGGTCTATATAAGCAGAGCTCTCTGGCTAACT
GTCGGGATCAACAAGTTTGTACAAAAAAGCAGGCTCCGCGGCCGCCCCCTTCACCATGCTGAGGATGCGG
ACCGCGGGATGGGCGCGCGGCTGGTGCTTGGGCTGCTGCCTCCTCCTGCCGCTCTCGCTCAGCCTGGCGG
CCGCCAAGCAGCTCCTCCGGTACCGGCTGGCCGAGGAGGGCCCCGCCGACGTCCGCATCGGCAACGTGGC
TTCAGACCTGGGCATCGTGACCGGATCGGGTGAGGTGACTTTCAGCCTGGAGTCCGGTTCCGAGTACCTG
AAGATCGACAACCTCACTGGCGAGCTGAGCACGAGCGAGCGGCGCATCGACCGCGAGAAGCTGCCCCAGT
GTCAGATGATCTTCGACGAGAACGAGTGCTTCCTGGACTTCGAGGTGTCGGTGATCGGGCCCTCGCAGAG
CTGGGTGGACCTGTTTGAGGGTCAGGTCATCGTGCTTGACATCAACGACAACACGCCCACCTTCCCGTCG
CCCGTGCTCACGCTCACGGTGGAGGAGAATCGGCCGGTGGGCACACTTTACCTGCTGCCCACAGCCACCG
ACCGCGACTTCGGCCGCAACGGCATCGAGCGCTACGAGCTGCTCCAGGAGCCCGGAGGCGGCGGCAGCGG
CGGCGAGAGCCGGCGCGCCGGGGCGGCCGACAGCGCCCCCTACCCCGGGGGCGGCGGGAACGGCGCGAGC
GGCGGCGGCTCGGGAGGCTCCAAGCGGCGGCTGGACGCATCAGAGGGCGGCGGCGGCACCAACCCCGGCG
GCCGCAGCAGCGTGTTCGAGCTGCAGGTGGCGGACACCCCGGACGGCGAGAAGCAGCCGCAGCTGATCGT
GAAGGGGGCGCTGGACCGCGAGCAGCGCGACTCCTACGAGCTGACCCTGCGAGTGCGCGACGGCGGCGAC
CCGCCTCGCTCCTCGCAGGCCATCCTACGGGTCCTCATCACCGACGTGAACGACAACAGCCCCCGCTTCG
AGAAGAGCGTGTACGAGGCCGACTTGGCTGAGAACAGCGCCCCGGGGACCCCCATCCTGCAACTGCGCGC
AGCCGACTTGGACGTGGGGGTCAACGGGCAGATCGAATACGTGTTCGGGGCGGCCACCGAGTCGGTGAGG
CGGCTGCTGCGCCTTGACGAGACGTCCGGCTGGCTCAGCGTCCTGCACCGGATCGACCGCGAGGAGGTGA
ACCAGCTGCGCTTCACGGTCATGGCCCGCGACCGCGGGCAGCCCCCCAAGACCGACAAGGCCACCGTGGT
CCTTAACATCAAAGACGAGAACGACAACGTGCCGTCCATTGAAATCCGCAAGATTGGGCGCATCCCCCTC
AAGGACGGGGTGGCCAACGTGGCCGAGGACGTTCTGGTCGACACCCCCATCGCTCTGGTGCAGGTGTCCG
ACCGAGACCAAGGCGAGAACGGGGTGGTCACCTGCACCGTGGTGGGCGACGTGCCCTTCCAGCTCAAGCC
AGCCAGCGACACCGAGGGCGACCAGAACAAGAAAAAGTACTTCTTGCACACCTCGACCCCTCTGGACTAT
GAGGCCACCCGGGAGTTCAACGTGGTCATCGTGGCGGTGGACTCAGGCAGCCCCAGCCTCTCGAGCAACA
ACTCCCTGATTGTCAAGGTGGGAGACACCAACGACAACCCGCCCATGTTCGGCCAGTCGGTGGTGGAGGT
TTACTTCCCTGAGAACAACATCCCGGGCGAGAGGGTGGCCACGGTGCTGGCGACAGACGCAGACAGCGGT
AAGAACGCCGAGATCGCCTACTCGCTGGACTCCTCTGTGATGGGGATCTTTGCCATCGATCCCGATTCTG
GGGACATCCTGGTCAATACCGTGCTGGACCGCGAGCAGACTGACAGGTATGAGTTTAAAGTTAACGCCAA
AGACAAAGGCATCCCCGTGCTGCAGGGCAGCACTACGGTGATTGTGCAGGTGGCTGATAAAAATGACAAT
GACCCTAAGTTTATGCAGGACGTCTTCACCTTTTATGTGAAAGAAAACTTGCAGCCCAACAGCCCTGTGG
GGATGGTCACCGTGATGGATGCTGACAAGGGGCGGAATGCAGAGATGAGCCTGTACATAGAGGAGAACAA
TAACATTTTTTCTATTGAAAATGACACGGGGACCATTTACTCCACAATGTCTTTTGACCGGGAACATCAG
ACCACATACACTTTCAGAGTCAAGGCTGTGGATGGGGGAGATCCTCCCAGATCTGCCACAGCTACAGTCT
CGCTTTTTGTGATGGATGAAAATGACAATGCTCCCACAGTTACCCTTCCCAAAAACATTTCCTACACTTT
ACTGCCACCTTCGAGTAATGTCAGGACAGTAGTAGCTACAGTGTTGGCAACAGACAGTGATGATGGCATC
AATGCAGACCTGAACTACAGCATTGTGGGAGGAAATCCCTTCAAGCTGTTTGAAATTGATCCCACTAGTG
GTGTGGTTTCCTTAGTGGGAAAACTCACCCAAAAGCATTATGGCTTGCACAGGTTGGTGGTGCAAGTGAA
TGACAGTGGGCAGCCTTCCCAGTCCACCACGACTCTGGTGCACGTGTTTGTCAATGAAAGTGTTTCTAAT
GCAACTGCGATTGACTCCCAGATAGCTAGAAGTTTGCACATCCCACTCACCCAGGATATAGCTGGTGACC
CAAGCTATGAAATTAGCAAACAGAGACTCAGTATTGTCATTGGCGTGGTTGCTGGCATTATGACGGTGAT
TCTAATCATCTTAATTGTAGTGATGGCAAGGTACTGCAGGTCCAAAAATAAAAATGGCTATGAAGCCGGC
AAAAAAGATCACGAAGACTTTTTTACACCCCAACAGCATGACAAATCTAAAAAGCCTAAAAAGGACAAGA
AAAACAAAAAATCTAAGCAGCCTCTCTACAGCAGCATTGTCACTGTGGAGGCTTCTAAGCCAAATGGACA
GAGGTATGATAGTGTCAATGAGAAGCTGTCAGACAGCCCAAGCATGGGGCGATACAGGTCCGTTAATGGT
GGGCCCGGCAGTCCTGACCTGGCAAGGCATTACAAATCTAGTTCCCCATTGCCTACTGTTCAGCTTCATC
CCCAGTCACCAACTGCAGGAAAAAAACACCAGGCCGTACAAGATCTACCACCAGCCAACACATTTGTGGG
AGCAGGAGACAACATTTCAATTGGATCAGATCACTGCTCTGAGTACAGCTGTCAAACCAATAACAAGTAC
AGCAAACAGATGCGTCTACATCCATACATTACTGTGTTTGGCTGAAAGGGTGGGCGCGCCGACCCAGCTT
TCTTGTACAAAGTGGTTTAGTAATGAGCTAGCGCTAACCGGTGGCGCGTTAAGTCGACAATCAACCTCTG
GATTACAAAATTTGTGAAAGATTGACTGGTATTCTTAACTATGTTGCTCCTTTTACGCTATGTGGATACG
CTGCTTTAATGCCTTTGTATCATGCTATTGCTTCCCGTATGGCTTTCATTTTCTCCTCCTTGTATAAATC
CTGGTTGCTGTCTCTTTATGAGGAGTTGTGGCCCGTTGTCAGGCAACGTGGCGTGGTGTGCACTGTGTTT
GCTGACGCAACCCCCACTGGTTGGGGCATTGCCACCACCTGTCAGCTCCTTTCCGGGACTTTCGCTTTCC
CCCTCCCTATTGCCACGGCGGAACTCATCGCCGCCTGCCTTGCCCGCTGCTGGACAGGGGCTCGGCTGTT
GGGCACTGACAATTCCGTGGTGTTGTCGGGGAAATCATCGTCCTTTCCTTGGCTGCTCGCCTGTGTTGCC
ACCTGGATTCTGCGCGGGACGTCCTTCTGCTACGTCCCTTCGGCCCTCAATCCAGCGGACCTTCCTTCCC
GCGGCCTGCTGCCGGCTCTGCGGCCTCTTCCGCGTCTTCGCCTTCGCCCTCAGACGAGTCGGATCTCCCT
TTGGGCCGCCTCCCCGCGTCGACTTTAAGACCAATGACTTACAAGGCAGCTGTAGATCTTAGCCACTTTT
TAAAAGAAAAGGGGGGACTGGAAGGGCTAATTCACTCCCAACGAAGACAAGATCTGCTTTTTGCTTGTAC
TGGGTCTCTCTGGTTAGACCAGATCTGAGCCTGGGAGCTCTCTGGCTAACTAGGGAACCCACTGCTTAAG
CCTCAATAAAGCTTGCCTTGAGTGCTTCAAGTAGTGTGTGCCCGTCTGTTGTGTGACTCTGGTAACTAGA
GATCCCTCAGACCCTTTTAGTCAGTGTGGAAAATCTCTAGCAGTACGTATAGTAGTTCATGTCATCTTAT
TATTCAGTATTTATAACTTGCAAAGAAATGAATATCAGAGAGTGAGAGGAACTTGTTTATTGCAGCTTAT
AATGGTTACAAATAAAGCAATAGCATCACAAATTTCACAAATAAAGCATTTTTTTCACTGCATTCTAGTT
GTGGTTTGTCCAAACTCATCAATGTATCTTATCATGTCTGGCTCTAGCTATCCCGCCCCTAACTCCGCCC
ATCCCGCCCCTAACTCCGCCCAGTTCCGCCCATTCTCCGCCCCATGGCTGACTAATTTTTTTTATTTATG
CAGAGGCCGAGGCCGCCTCGGCCTCTGAGCTATTCCAGAAGTAGTGAGGAGGCTTTTTTGGAGGCCTAGG
GACGTACCCAATTCGCCCTATAGTGAGTCGTATTACGCGCGCTCACTGGCCGTCGTTTTACAACGTCGTG
ACTGGGAAAACCCTGGCGTTACCCAACTTAATCGCCTTGCAGCACATCCCCCTTTCGCCAGCTGGCGTAA
TAGCGAAGAGGCCCGCACCGATCGCCCTTCCCAACAGTTGCGCAGCCTGAATGGCGAATGGG
[124 nt withheld, positions 8253-8376]
C
[91 nt withheld, positions 8378-8468]
A
[49 nt withheld, positions 8470-8518]
CCTTTGACGTTGGAGTCCACGTTCTTT
[37 nt withheld, positions 8546-8582]
ACCCTATCTCGGTCTATTCTTTTGATTTATAAGGGATTTTGCCGATTTCGGCCTATTGGTTAAAAAATGA
GCTGATTTAACAAAAATTTAACGCGAATTTTAACAAAATATTAACGCTTACAATTTAGGTGGCACTTTTC
GGGGAAATGTGCGCGGAACCCCTATTTGTTTATTTTTCTAAATACATTCAAATATGTATCCGCTCATGAG
ACAATAACCCTGATAAATGCTTCAATAATATTGAAAAAGGAAGAGTATGAGTATTCAACATTTCCGTGTC
GCCCTTATTCCCTTTTTTGCGGCATTTTGCCTTCCTGTTTTTGCTCACCCAGAAACGCTGGTGAAAGTAA
AAGATGCTGAAGATCAGTTGGGTGCACGAGTGGGTTACATCGAACTGGATCTCAACAGCGGTAAGATCCT
TGAGAGTTTTCGCCCCGAAGAACGTTTTCCAATGATGAGCACTTTTAAAGTTCTGCTATGTGGCGCGGTA
TTATCCCGTATTGACGCCGGGCAAGAGCAACTCGGTCGCCGCATACACTATTCTCAGAATGACTTGGTTG
AGTACTCACCAGTCACAGAAAAGCATCTTACGGATGGCATGACAGTAAGAGAATTATGCAGTGCTGCCAT
AACCATGAGTGATAACACTGCGGCCAACTTACTTCTGACAACGATCGGAGGACCGAAGGAGCTAACCGCT
TTTTTGCACAACATGGGGGATCATGTAACTCGCCTTGATCGTTGGGAACCGGAGCTGAATGAAGCCATAC
CAAACGACGAGCGTGACACCACGATGCCTGTAGCAATGGCAACAACGTTGCGCAAACTATTAACTGGCGA
ACTACTTACTCTAGCTTCCCGGCAACAATTAATAGACTGGATGGAGGCGGATAAAGTTGCAGGACCACTT
CTGCGCTCGGCCCTTCCGGCTGGCTGGTTTATTGCTGATAAATCTGGAGCCGGTGAGCGTGGGTCTCGCG
GTATCATTGCAGCACTGGGGCCAGATGGTAAGCCCTCCCGTATCGTAGTTATCTACACGACGGGGAGTCA
GGCAACTATGGATGAACGAAATAGACAGATCGCTGAGATAGGTGCCTCACTGATTAAGCATTGGTAACTG
TCAGACCAAGTTTACTCATATATACTTTAGATTGATTTAAAACTTCATTTTTAATTTAAAAGGATCTAGG
TGAAGATCCTTTTTGATAATCTCATGACCAAAATCCCTTAACGTGAGTTTTCGTTCCACTGAGCGTCAGA
CCCCGTAGAAAAGATCAAAGGATCTTCTTGAGATCCTTTTTTTCTGCGCGTAATCTGCTGCTTGCAAACA
AAAAAACCACCGCTACCAGCGGTGGTTTGTTTGCCGGATCAAGAGCTACCAACTCTTTTTCCGAAGGTAA
CTGGCTTCAGCAGAGCGCAGATACCAAATACTGTTCTTCTAGTGTAGCCGTAGTTAGGCCACCACTTCAA
GAACTCTGTAGCACCGCCTACATACCTCGCTCTGCTAATCCTGTTACCAGTGGCTGCTGCCAGTGGCGAT
AAGTCGTGTCTTACCGGGTTGGACTCAAGACGATAGTTACCGGATAAGGCGCAGCGGTCGGGCTGAACGG
GGGGTTCGTGCACACAGCCCAGCTTGGAGCGAACGACCTACACCGAACTGAGATACCTACAGCGTGAGCT
ATGAGAAAGCGCCACGCTTCCCGAAGGGAGAAAGGCGGACAGGTATCCGGTAAGCGGCAGGGTCGGAACA
GGAGAGCGCACGAGGGAGCTTCCAGGGGGAAACGCCTGGTATCTTTATAGTCCTGTCGGGTTTCGCCACC
TCTGACTTGAGCGTCGATTTTTGTGATGCTCGTCAGGGGGGCGGAGCCTATGGAAAAACGCCAGCAACGC
GGCCTTTTTACGGTTCCTGGCCTTTTGCTGGCCTTTTGCTCACATGTTCTTTCCTGCGTTATCCCCTGAT
TCTGTGGATAACCGTATTACCGCCTTTGAGTGAGCTGATACCGCTCGCCGCAGCCGAACGACCGAGCGCA
GCGAGTCAGTGAGCGAGGAAGCGGAAGAGCGCCCAATACGCAAACCGCCTCTCCCCGCGCGTTGGCCGAT
TCATTAATGCAGCTGGCACGACAGGTTTCCCGACTGGAAAGCGGGCAGTGAGCGCAACGCAATTAATGTG
AGTTAGCTCACTCATTAGGCACCCCAGGCTTTACACTTTATGCTTCCGGCTCGTATGTTGTGTGGAATTG
TGAGCGGATAACAATTTCACACAGGAAACAGCTATGACCATGATTACGCCAAGCGCGCAATTAACCCTCA
CTAAAGGGAACAAAAGCTGGAGCTGCAAGCTTAA
